>Addgene plasmid #223948 | pcDNA5-FRT-TOgw-N-mCherry | addgene full sequence | sequence record 450831 | Addgene NGS Result
GCTATCACAAGTTTGTACAAAAAAGCTGAACGAGAAACGTAAAATGATATAAATATCAATATATTAAATT
AGATTTTGCATAAAAAACAGACTACATAATACTGTAAAACACAACATATCCAGTCACTATGGCGGCCGCA
TTAGGCACCCCAGGCTTTACACTTTATGCTTCCGGCTCGTATAATGTGTGGATTTTGAGTTAGGATCCGT
CGAGATTTTCAGGAGCTAAGGAAGCTAAAATGGAGAAAAAAATCACTGGATATACCACCGTTGATATATC
CCAATGGCATCGTAAAGAACATTTTGAGGCATTTCAGTCAGTTGCTCAATGTACCTATAACCAGACCGTT
CAGCTGGATATTACGGCCTTTTTAAAGACCGTAAAGAAAAATAAGCACAAGTTTTATCCGGCCTTTATTC
ACATTCTTGCCCGCCTGATGAATGCTCATCCGGAATTCCGTATGGCAATGAAAGACGGTGAGCTGGTGAT
ATGGGATAGTGTTCACCCTTGTTACACCGTTTTCCATGAGCAAACTGAAACGTTTTCATCGCTCTGGAGT
GAATACCACGACGATTTCCGGCAGTTTCTACACATATATTCGCAAGATGTGGCGTGTTACGGTGAAAACC
TGGCCTATTTCCCTAAAGGGTTTATTGAGAATATGTTTTTCGTCTCAGCCAATCCCTGGGTGAGTTTCAC
CAGTTTTGATTTAAACGTGGCCAATATGGACAACTTCTTCGCCCCCGTTTTCACCATGGGCAAATATTAT
ACGCAAGGCGACAAGGTGCTGATGCCGCTGGCGATTCAGGTTCATCATGCCGTTTGTGATGGCTTCCATG
TCGGCAGAATGCTTAATGAATTACAACAGTACTGCGATGAGTGGCAGGGCGGGGCGTAAACGCGTGGATC
CGGCTTACTAAAAGCCAGATAACAGTATGCGTATTTGCGCGCTGATTTTTGCGGTATAAGAATATATACT
GATATGTATACCCGAAGTATGTCAAAAAGAGGTATGCTATGAAGCAGCGTATTACAGTGACAGTTGACAG
CGACAGCTATCAGTTGCTCAAGGCATATATGATGTCAATATCTCCGGTCTGGTAAGCACAACCATGCAGA
ATGAAGCCCGTCGTCTGCGTGCCGAACGCTGGAAAGCGGAAAATCAGGAAGGGATGGCTGAGGTCGCCCG
GTTTATTGAAATGAACGGCTCTTTTGCTGACGAGAACAGGGGCTGGTGAAATGCAGTTTAAGGTTTACAC
CTATAAAAGAGAGAGCCGTTATCGTCTGTTTGTGGATGTACAGAGTGATATTATTGACACGCCCGGGCGA
CGGATGGTGATCCCCCTGGCCAGTGCACGTCTGCTGTCAGATAAAGTCTCCCGTGAACTTTACCCGGTGG
TGCATATCGGGGATGAAAGCTGGCGCATGATGACCACCGATATGGCCAGTGTGCCGGTCTCCGTTATCGG
GGAAGAAGTGGCTGATCTCAGCCACCGCGAAAATGACATCAAAAACGCCATTAACCTGATGTTCTGGGGA
ATATAAATGTCAGGCTCCCTTATACACAGCCAGTCTGCAGGTCGACCATAGTGACTGGATATGTTGTGTT
TTACAGTATTATGTAGTCTGTTTTTTATGCAAAATCTAATTTAATATATTGATATTTATATCATTTTACG
TTTCTCGTTCAGCTTTCTTGTACAAAGTGGTGATAGCTTGGTACCGAGCTCGGATCCACTAGTCCAGTGT
GGTGGAATTCTGCAGATATCCAGCACAGTGGCGGCCGCTCGAGTCTAGAGGGCCCGTTTAAACCCGCTGA
TCAGCCTCGACTGTGCCTTCTAGTTGCCAGCCATCTGTTGTTTGCCCCTCCCCCGTGCCTTCCTTGACCC
TGGAAGGTGCCACTCCCACTGTCCTTTCCTAATAAAATGAGGAAATTGCATCGCATTGTCTGAGTAGGTG
TCATTCTATTCTGGGGGGTGGGGTGGGGCAGGACAGCAAGGGGGAGGATTGGGAAGACAATAGCAGGCAT
GCTGGGGATGCGGTGGGCTCTATGGCTTCTGAGGCGGAAAGAACCAGCTGGGGCTCTAGGGGGTATCCCC
[124 nt withheld, positions 2101-2224]
C
[91 nt withheld, positions 2226-2316]
AGGGTGATGGTTCACGTACCTAGAAGTTCCTATTCCGAAGTTCCTATTCTCTAGAAAGTATAGGAACTTC
CTTGGCCAAAAAGCCTGAACTCACCGCGACGTCTGTCGAGAAGTTTCTGATCGAAAAGTTCGACAGCGTC
TCCGACCTGATGCAGCTCTCGGAGGGCGAAGAATCTCGTGCTTTCAGCTTCGATGTAGGAGGGCGTGGAT
ATGTCCTGCGGGTAAATAGCTGCGCCGATGGTTTCTACAAAGATCGTTATGTTTATCGGCACTTTGCATC
GGCCGCGCTCCCGATTCCGGAAGTGCTTGACATTGGGGAATTCAGCGAGAGCCTGACCTATTGCATCTCC
CGCCGTGCACAGGGTGTCACGTTGCAAGACCTGCCTGAAACCGAACTGCCCGCTGTTCTGCAGCCGGTCG
CGGAGGCCATGGATGCGATCGCTGCGGCCGATCTTAGCCAGACGAGCGGGTTCGGCCCATTCGGACCGCA
AGGAATCGGTCAATACACTACATGGCGTGATTTCATATGCGCGATTGCTGATCCCCATGTGTATCACTGG
CAAACTGTGATGGACGACACCGTCAGTGCGTCCGTCGCGCAGGCTCTCGATGAGCTGATGCTTTGGGCCG
AGGACTGCCCCGAAGTCCGGCACCTCGTGCACGCGGATTTCGGCTCCAACAATGTCCTGACGGACAATGG
CCGCATAACAGCGGTCATTGACTGGAGCGAGGCGATGTTCGGGGATTCCCAATACGAGGTCGCCAACATC
TTCTTCTGGAGGCCGTGGTTGGCTTGTATGGAGCAGCAGACGCGCTACTTCGAGCGGAGGCATCCGGAGC
TTGCAGGATCGCCGCGGCTCCGGGCGTATATGCTCCGCATTGGTCTTGACCAACTCTATCAGAGCTTGGT
TGACGGCAATTTCGATGATGCAGCTTGGGCGCAGGGTCGATGCGACGCAATCGTCCGATCCGGAGCCGGG
ACTGTCGGGCGTACACAAATCGCCCGCAGAAGCGCGGCCGTCTGGACCGATGGCTGTGTAGAAGTACTCG
CCGATAGTGGAAACCGACGCCCCAGCACTCGTCCGAGGGCAAAGGAATAGCACGTACTACGAGATTTCGA
TTCCACCGCCGCCTTCTATGAAAGGTTGGGCTTCGGAATCGTTTTCCGGGACGCCGGCTGGATGATCCTC
CAGCGCGGGGATCTCATGCTGGAGTTCTTCGCCCACCCCAACTTGTTTATTGCAGCTTATAATGGTTACA
AATAAAGCAATAGCATCACAAATTTCACAAATAAAGCATTTTTTTCACTGCATTCTAGTTGTGGTTTGTC
CAAACTCATCAATGTATCTTATCATGTCTGTATACCGTCGACCTCTAGCTAGAGCTTGGCGTAATCATGG
TCATAGCTGTTTCCTGTGTGAAATTGTTATCCGCTCACAATTCCACACAACATACGAGCCGGAAGCATAA
AGTGTAAAGCCTGGGGTGCCTAATGAGTGAGCTAACTCACATTAATTGCGTTGCGCTCACTGCCCGCTTT
CCAGTCGGGAAACCTGTCGTGCCAGCTGCATTAATGAATCGGCCAACGCGCGGGGAGAGGCGGTTTGCGT
ATTGGGCGCTCTTCCGCTTCCTCGCTCACTGACTCGCTGCGCTCGGTCGTTCGGCTGCGGCGAGCGGTAT
CAGCTCACTCAAAGGCGGTAATACGGTTATCCACAGAATCAGGGGATAACGCAGGAAAGAACATGTGAGC
AAAAGGCCAGCAAAAGGCCAGGAACCGTAAAAAGGCCGCGTTGCTGGCGTTTTTCCATAGGCTCCGCCCC
CCTGACGAGCATCACAAAAATCGACGCTCAAGTCAGAGGTGGCGAAACCCGACAGGACTATAAAGATACC
AGGCGTTTCCCCCTGGAAGCTCCCTCGTGCGCTCTCCTGTTCCGACCCTGCCGCTTACCGGATACCTGTC
CGCCTTTCTCCCTTCGGGAAGCGTGGCGCTTTCTCATAGCTCACGCTGTAGGTATCTCAGTTCGGTGTAG
GTCGTTCGCTCCAAGCTGGGCTGTGTGCACGAACCCCCCGTTCAGCCCGACCGCTGCGCCTTATCCGGTA
ACTATCGTCTTGAGTCCAACCCGGTAAGACACGACTTATCGCCACTGGCAGCAGCCACTGGTAACAGGAT
TAGCAGAGCGAGGTATGTAGGCGGTGCTACAGAGTTCTTGAAGTGGTGGCCTAACTACGGCTACACTAGA
AGAACAGTATTTGGTATCTGCGCTCTGCTGAAGCCAGTTACCTTCGGAAAAAGAGTTGGTAGCTCTTGAT
CCGGCAAACAAACCACCGCTGGTAGCGGTGGTTTTTTTGTTTGCAAGCAGCAGATTACGCGCAGAAAAAA
AGGATCTCAAGAAGATCCTTTGATCTTTTCTACGGGGTCTGACGCTCAGTGGAACGAAAACTCACGTTAA
GGGATTTTGGTCATGAGATTATCAAAAAGGATCTTCACCTAGATCCTTTTAAATTAAAAATGAAGTTTTA
AATCAATCTAAAGTATATATGAGTAAACTTGGTCTGACAGTTACCAATGCTTAATCAGTGAGGCACCTAT
CTCAGCGATCTGTCTATTTCGTTCATCCATAGTTGCCTGACTCCCCGTCGTGTAGATAACTACGATACGG
GAGGGCTTACCATCTGGCCCCAGTGCTGCAATGATACCGCGAGACCCACGCTCACCGGCTCCAGATTTAT
CAGCAATAAACCAGCCAGCCGGAAGGGCCGAGCGCAGAAGTGGTCCTGCAACTTTATCCGCCTCCATCCA
GTCTATTAATTGTTGCCGGGAAGCTAGAGTAAGTAGTTCGCCAGTTAATAGTTTGCGCAACGTTGTTGCC
ATTGCTACAGGCATCGTGGTGTCACGCTCGTCGTTTGGTATGGCTTCATTCAGCTCCGGTTCCCAACGAT
CAAGGCGAGTTACATGATCCCCCATGTTGTGCAAAAAAGCGGTTAGCTCCTTCGGTCCTCCGATCGTTGT
CAGAAGTAAGTTGGCCGCAGTGTTATCACTCATGGTTATGGCAGCACTGCATAATTCTCTTACTGTCATG
CCATCCGTAAGATGCTTTTCTGTGACTGGTGAGTACTCAACCAAGTCATTCTGAGAATAGTGTATGCGGC
GACCGAGTTGCTCTTGCCCGGCGTCAATACGGGATAATACCGCGCCACATAGCAGAACTTTAAAAGTGCT
CATCATTGGAAAACGTTCTTCGGGGCGAAAACTCTCAAGGATCTTACCGCTGTTGAGATCCAGTTCGATG
TAACCCACTCGTGCACCCAACTGATCTTCAGCATCTTTTACTTTCACCAGCGTTTCTGGGTGAGCAAAAA
CAGGAAGGCAAAATGCCGCAAAAAAGGGAATAAGGGCGACACGGAAATGTTGAATACTCATACTCTTCCT
TTTTCAATATTATTGAAGCATTTATCAGGGTTATTGTCTCATGAGCGGATACATATTTGAATGTATTTAG
AAAAATAAACAAATAGGGGTTCCGCGCACATTTCCCCGAAAAGTGCCACCTGACGTCGACGGATCGGGAG
ATCTCCCGATCCCCTATGGTGCACTCTCAGTACAATCTGCTCTGATGCCGCATAGTTAAGCCAGTATCTG
CTCCCTGCTTGTGTGTTGGAGGTCGCTGAGTAGTGCGCGAGCAAAATTTAAGCTACAACAAGGCAAGGCT
TGACCGACAATTGCATGAAGAATCTGCTTAGGGTTAGGCGTTTTGCGCTGCTTCGCGATGTACGGGCCAG
ATATACGCGTTGACATTGATTATTGACTAGTTATTAATAGTAATCAATTACGGGGTCATTAGTTCATAGC
CCATATATGGAGTTCCGCGTTACATAACTTACGGTAAATGGCCCGCCTGGCTGACCGCCCAACGACCCCC
GCCCATTGACGTCAATAATGACGTATGTTCCCATAGTAACGCCAATAGGGACTTTCCATTGACGTCAATG
GGTGGAGTATTTACGGTAAACTGCCCACTTGGCAGTACATCAAGTGTATCATATGCCAAGTACGCCCCCT
ATTGACGTCAATGACGGTAAATGGCCCGCCTGGCATTATGCCCAGTACATGACCTTATGGGACTTTCCTA
CTTGGCAGTACATCTACGTATTAGTCATCGCTATTACCATGGTGATGCGGTTTTGGCAGTACATCAATGG
GCGTGGATAGCGGTTTGACTCACGGGGATTTCCAAGTCTCCACCCCATTGACGTCAATGGGAGTTTGTTT
TGGCACCAAAATCAACGGGACTTTCCAAAATGTCGTAACAACTCCGCCCCATTGACGCAAATGGGCGGTA
GGCGTGTACGGTGGGAGGTCTATATAAGCAGAGCTCTCCCTATCAGTGATAGAGATCTCCCTATCAGTGA
TAGAGATCGTCGACGAGCTCGTTTAGTGAACCGTCAGATCGCCTGGAGACGCCATCCACGCTGTTTTGAC
CTCCATAGAAGACACCGGGACCGATCCAGCCTCCGGACTCTAGCGTTTAAACGCCACCATGGTGAGCAAG
GGCGAGGAGGATAACATGGCCATCATCAAGGAGTTCATGCGCTTCAAGGTGCACATGGAGGGCTCCGTGA
ACGGCCACGAGTTCGAGATCGAGGGCGAGGGCGAGGGCCGCCCCTACGAGGGCACCCAGACCGCCAAGCT
GAAGGTGACCAAGGGTGGCCCCCTGCCCTTCGCCTGGGACATCCTGTCCCCTCAGTTCATGTACGGCTCC
AAGGCCTACGTGAAGCACCCCGCCGACATCCCCGACTACTTGAAGCTGTCCTTCCCCGAGGGCTTCAAGT
GGGAGCGCGTGATGAACTTCGAGGACGGCGGCGTGGTGACCGTGACCCAGGACTCCTCCCTGCAGGACGG
CGAGTTCATCTACAAGGTGAAGCTGCGCGGCACCAACTTCCCCTCCGACGGCCCCGTAATGCAGAAGAAG
ACCATGGGCTGGGAGGCCTCCTCCGAGCGGATGTACCCCGAGGACGGCGCCCTGAAGGGCGAGATCAAGC
AGAGGCTGAAGCTGAAGGACGGCGGCCACTACGACGCTGAGGTCAAGACCACCTACAAGGCCAAGAAGCC
CGTGCAGCTGCCCGGCGCCTACAACGTCAACATCAAGTTGGACATCACCTCCCACAACGAGGACTACACC
ATCGTGGAACAGTACGAACGCGCCGAGGGCCGCCACTCCACCGGCGGCATGGACGAGCTGTACAAG
Features (pLannotate 1.2.2; 28 found; start..end, strand, type, name):
      7..131     +  protein_bind   attR1: mutant version of attR; recombination site for the Gateway® LR reaction LR Clonase™
    156..186     +  promoter       lac UV5 promoter: E. coli lac promoter with an "up" mutation
    210..239     +  promoter       cat promoter (fragment): promoter of the E. coli cat gene encoding chloramphenicol acetyltransferase
    240..899     +  CDS            CmR: chloramphenicol acetyltransferase; cat; confers resistance to chloramphenicol
   1078..1236    +  CDS            ccdA (fragment): CCDA_ECO57 - Also known as H, letA. Experimental evidence at protein level: Swiss-Prot protein existence level 1. Antitoxin component of a type II toxin-antitoxin (TA) system which inhibits the post-segregational killing (PSK) of plasmid-free cells, also referred to as a plasmid addiction system. Binds to and blocks the activity of CcdB; will also remove bound CcdB protein from the CcdB-GyrA complex by forming a CcdA-CcdB complex, a process termed rejuvenation. Functions as a transcriptional corepressor for the ccdAB operon, repression also requires CcdB (By similarity). From Escherichia coli
   1241..1543    +  CDS            ccdB: CCDB_ECOLI - Also known as G, letB, letD. Experimental evidence at protein level: Swiss-Prot protein existence level 1. Toxic component of a type II toxin-antitoxin (TA) system, functioning in plasmid maintainence. Responsible for the post- segregational killing (PSK) of plasmid-free cells, also referred to as a plasmid addiction system. Half-life of over 2 hours. Cell killing by CcdB is accompanied by filamentation, defects in chromosome and plasmid segregation, defects in cell division, formation of anucleate cells, decreased DNA synthesis and plasmid loss. Interferes with the activity of DN
   1587..1711    -  protein_bind   attR2: mutant version of attR; recombination site for the Gateway® LR reaction LR Clonase™
   1831..2055    +  polyA_signal   bGH poly(A) signal: bovine growth hormone polyadenylation signal
   2059..2080    +  promoter       SV40 promoter (fragment): SV40 enhancer and early promoter
   2101..2334    +  rep_origin     f1 ori (fragment) (sequence partly withheld): f1 bacteriophage origin of replication; arrow indicates direction of (+) strand synthesis
   2339..2386    +  protein_bind   FRT: FLP-mediated recombination occurs in the 8-bp core sequence TCTAGAAA (Turan and Bode, 2011). FLP recombinase from the Saccharomyces cerevisiae 2μ plasmid
   2394..3416    +  CDS            HygR: aminoglycoside phosphotransferase from E. coli; aph(4)-Ia; confers resistance to hygromycin
   3426..3551    +  CDS            ble (fragment): BLE_KLEPN - Experimental evidence at protein level: Swiss-Prot protein existence level 1. Binding protein with a strong affinity to the bleomycin family of antibiotics. Binds to CL990; an antimitotic-antibiotic compound. From Klebsiella pneumoniae.
   3546..3667    +  polyA_signal   SV40 poly(A) signal: SV40 polyadenylation signal
   3740..3756    -  protein_bind   lac operator: The lac repressor binds to the lac operator to inhibit transcription in E. coli. This inhibition can be relieved by adding lactose or isopropyl-β-D-thiogalactopyranoside (IPTG). lac repressor encoded by lacI
   3764..3794    -  promoter       lac promoter: promoter for the E. coli lac operon
   3809..3830    -  protein_bind   CAP binding site: CAP binding activates transcription in the presence of cAMP. E. coli catabolite activator protein
   3843..3935    -  CDS            lacI (fragment): lac repressor; lacI; The lac repressor binds to the lac operator to inhibit transcription in E. coli. This inhibition can be relieved by adding lactose or isopropyl-β-D-thiogalactopyranoside (IPTG).
   4118..4706    -  rep_origin     ori: high-copy-number ColE1/pMB1/pBR322/pUC origin of replication
   4877..5737    -  CDS            AmpR: β-lactamase; bla; confers resistance to ampicillin, carbenicillin, and related antibiotics
   5738..5842    -  promoter       AmpR promoter: bla
   5901..5953    -  misc_feature   bom (fragment): basis of mobility region from pBR322
   6108..6487    +  enhancer       CMV enhancer: human cytomegalovirus immediate early enhancer
   6488..6691    +  promoter       CMV promoter: human cytomegalovirus (CMV) immediate early promoter
   6693..6712    +  promoter       PLtetO-1 promoter (fragment): modified phage lambda PL promoter with tet operator sites (Lutz and Bujard, 1997)
   6714..6733    +  promoter       PLtetO-1 promoter (fragment): modified phage lambda PL promoter with tet operator sites (Lutz and Bujard, 1997)
   6741..6774    +  promoter       TRE3GV promoter (fragment): 3rd-generation Tet-responsive promoter that can be activated by binding of Tet-On® 3G, optimized for retroviral and lentiviral vectors
   6855..7562    +  CDS            mCherry: mCherry is a basic (constitutively fluorescent) red fluorescent protein published in 2004, derived from Discosoma sp.. It is reported to be a very rapidly-maturing monomer with low acid sensitivity.
