[The description below was written by a language model from this plasmid's Addgene catalogue record and pLannotate feature annotations shown in this document.]
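Description:
pcDNA5-FRT-TOgw-N-mCherry is an empty mammalian expression backbone (about 7.6 kb) that serves as a Gateway destination vector for fusing mCherry to the N-terminus of a gene of interest and for building stable cell lines with doxycycline-inducible expression. It is propagated in E. coli from a high-copy ColE1/pUC-type origin with ampicillin resistance. Because the unrecombined Gateway cassette carries both a chloramphenicol resistance gene and the ccdB toxin gene, the empty vector is maintained under dual ampicillin and chloramphenicol selection in a ccdB-tolerant strain.

The expression unit consists of the CMV enhancer and immediate-early promoter followed by short tet operator-like sequences. The annotation software labels these as fragments of other tet-responsive promoters, but they are consistent with a tetracycline-operator-controlled CMV promoter, which is held silent in Tet repressor-expressing cells until doxycycline is added. The mCherry coding sequence sits directly downstream and runs across the plasmid's numbering origin into the attR1–CmR–ccdB–attR2 cassette, which is followed by the bGH polyadenylation signal. An LR recombination with an entry clone replaces the cassette with the gene of interest, producing an mCherry-tagged fusion, while ccdB counterselects against unrecombined plasmid in standard strains.

Downstream lies an FRT site immediately ahead of a hygromycin resistance coding sequence with an SV40 poly(A) signal. No complete promoter is annotated in front of this marker. That fits the usual design, in which FLP-mediated integration into a genomic FRT site in a suitable host line supplies the promoter, so hygromycin resistance selects for site-specific, single-copy integrants. The remaining annotations (f1 ori, SV40 promoter, ble, lacI and bom fragments) appear to be backbone remnants.
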