Addgene plasmid #223948: pcDNA5-FRT-TOgw-N-mCherry
Purpose: (Empty Backbone) Gateway cloning of genes of interest with an N-terminal mCherry fusion; generation of stable cells with doxycycline inducible expression
Depositing lab: Karla Feijs & Roko Žaja. Depositing organization: Universitaetsklinikum Aachen.
Backbone
  Vector backbone: pcDNA5-FRT-TOgw
  Vector type: Mammalian Expression
  Selectable markers: Hygromycin
  Tag / fusion protein: mCherry (N terminal on backbone)
Growth in bacteria
  Bacterial resistance: Chloramphenicol and Ampicillin, 25 & 100 μg/mL
  Growth temperature: 37°C
  Growth strain: ccdB Survival
  Copy number: High Copy
Gene/Insert
  Gene/Insert name: None
  Tag / fusion protein: mCherry (N terminal on backbone)
Terms and licenses: Academic/Nonprofit Terms; Industry Terms: Not Available to Industry
How to cite: pcDNA5-FRT-TOgw-N-mCherry was a gift from Karla Feijs & Roko Žaja (Addgene plasmid # 223948 ; http://n2t.net/addgene:223948 ; RRID:Addgene_223948)
